Addgene plasmid #214796: pFastBac1/CALR ins5-His
Purpose: Baculovirus expression of human CALR ins5
Depositing lab: Norio Komatsu. Depositing organization: Juntendo University. Publication: Loss of KDEL function from a calreticulin frameshift mutation drives expression of an immature, mutant calreticulin-dependent form of the thrombopoietin receptor MPL. Masubuchi N, Yang Y, Imai M, Kihara Y, Morishita S, Edahiro Y, Komatsu N. Haematologica. 2025 Nov 6. doi: 10.3324/haematol.2025.287585. PubMed 41195513.
Backbone
  Vector backbone: pFastBac1
  Backbone size w/o insert (bp): 4775
  Vector type: Insect Expression
Growth in bacteria
  Bacterial resistance: Ampicillin, 100 μg/mL
  Growth temperature: 37°C
  Growth strain: DH5alpha
  Copy number: Unknown
Gene/Insert
  Gene/Insert name: human CALR ins5
  Species: H. sapiens (human)
  Insert size (bp): 5496
  Entrez Gene: CALR (a.k.a. CALR1, CRT, HEL-S-99n, RO, SSA, cC1qR)
  Tag / fusion protein: His (C terminal on insert)
  Cloning method: Restriction Enzyme; 5′ cloning site EcoRI (unknown if destroyed); 3′ cloning site EcoRI (unknown if destroyed)
  Sequencing primers: 5′ original
Terms and licenses: Academic/Nonprofit Terms; Industry Terms: Not Available to Industry
How to cite: pFastBac1/CALR ins5-His was a gift from Norio Komatsu (Addgene plasmid # 214796 ; http://n2t.net/addgene:214796 ; RRID:Addgene_214796)
