[The description below was written by a language model from this plasmid's Addgene catalogue record and pLannotate feature annotations shown in this document.]
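Description:
pFastBac1/CALR ins5-His is a baculovirus donor (transfer) plasmid built on the pFastBac1 backbone for producing a mutant form of human calreticulin in insect cells. In E. coli it replicates from a high-copy ColE1/pUC-type origin and is selected with ampicillin through the β-lactamase gene; an f1 origin is also present. The expression cassette sits between the Tn7R and Tn7L ends of a mini-Tn7 element, together with a gentamicin acetyltransferase gene driven by the Pc integron promoter. In the Bac-to-Bac-style workflow this backbone is designed for, the whole mini-Tn7 segment is transposed into a bacmid carried in a suitable E. coli host, and the gentamicin marker helps select recombinants. The resulting bacmid is then used to generate recombinant baculovirus.

Within the transposable segment, the strong, very late polyhedrin promoter from Autographa californica nucleopolyhedrovirus drives the CALR ins5 open reading frame, which ends in a C-terminal His tag for affinity purification and is followed by the SV40 polyadenylation signal. The automated annotation matches the coding region to rat calreticulin by homology and only over part of its length, but the catalogue entry identifies the insert as human. The unannotated stretch before the His tag is consistent with the altered C-terminus produced by a frameshift insertion, which the associated publication title links to loss of the KDEL ER-retention function. The listed insert size of 5,496 bp cannot be reconciled with a 4,775 bp backbone and a 6,080 nt sequenced plasmid, where the coding region spans roughly 1.3 kb. The construct serves to produce recombinant mutant calreticulin protein, in work concerning its relationship to the thrombopoietin receptor MPL.
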