Features (pLannotate 1.2.2; 16 found; start..end, strand, type, name):
      2..456     +  rep_origin     f1 ori (sequence partly withheld): f1 bacteriophage origin of replication; arrow indicates direction of (+) strand synthesis
    482..586     +  promoter       AmpR promoter: bla
    587..1447    +  CDS            AmpR: β-lactamase; bla; confers resistance to ampicillin, carbenicillin, and related antibiotics
   1618..2206    +  rep_origin     ori: high-copy-number ColE1/pMB1/pBR322/pUC origin of replication
   2392..2443    -  misc_feature   bom (fragment): basis of mobility region from pBR322
   2511..2735    -  mobile_element Tn7R: mini-Tn7 element (right end of the Tn7 transposon) Tn7
   2802..3335    -  CDS            GmR: gentamycin acetyltransferase; aacC1; confers resistance to gentamycin
   3505..3533    -  promoter       Pc promoter: intI1 (promoter lies within the coding sequence); class 1 integron promoter
   3511..3858    -  CDS            YPR2_ECOLX (fragment): Protein predicted: Swiss-Prot protein existence level 4. From Escherichia coli.
   3885..3976    +  promoter       polyhedrin promoter: polh from Autographa californica; promoter for the baculovirus polyhedrin gene
   4047..5198    +  CDS            Calr (fragment): CALR_RAT - Experimental evidence at protein level: Swiss-Prot protein existence level 1. Calcium-binding chaperone that promotes folding, oligomeric assembly and quality control in the endoplasmic reticulum (ER) via the calreticulin/calnexin cycle. This lectin interacts transiently with almost all of the monoglucosylated glycoproteins that are synthesized in the ER. Interacts with the DNA-binding domain of NR3C1 and mediates its nuclear export (By similarity). Involved in maternal gene expression regulation. May participate in oocyte maturation via the regulation of calcium homeostasis (By sim
   5337..5354    +  CDS            7xHis (fragment): 6xHis affinity tag
   5464..5547    +  CDS            large T antigen (fragment): large T antigen from SV40 (simian virus 40)
   5570..5704    +  polyA_signal   SV40 poly(A) signal: SV40 polyadenylation signal
   5733..5898    -  mobile_element Tn7L: mini-Tn7 element (left end of the Tn7 transposon) Tn7
   6061..6077    +  CDS            lacZα (fragment): LacZα fragment of β-galactosidase; lacZ fragment
>Addgene plasmid #214796 | pFastBac1/CALR ins5-His | addgene full sequence | sequence record 429133 | Addgene NGS Result
G
[124 nt withheld, positions 2-125]
C
[91 nt withheld, positions 127-217]
A
[49 nt withheld, positions 219-267]
CCTTTGACGTTGGAGTCCACGTTCTT
[37 nt withheld, positions 294-330]
ACCCTATCTCGGTCTATTCTTTTGATTTATAAGGGATTTTGCCGATTTCGGCCTATTGGTTAAAAAATGA
GCTGATTTAACAAAAATTTAACGCGAATTTTAACAAAATATTAACGCTTACAATTTAGGTGGCACTTTTC
GGGGAAATGTGCGCGGAACCCCTATTTGTTTATTTTTCTAAATACATTCAAATATGTATCCGCTCATGAG
ACAATAACCCTGATAAATGCTTCAATAATATTGAAAAAGGAAGAGTATGAGTATTCAACATTTCCGTGTC
GCCCTTATTCCCTTTTTTGCGGCATTTTGCCTTCCTGTTTTTGCTCACCCAGAAACGCTGGTGAAAGTAA
AAGATGCTGAAGATCAGTTGGGTGCACGAGTGGGTTACATCGAACTGGATCTCAACAGCGGTAAGATCCT
TGAGAGTTTTCGCCCCGAAGAACGTTTTCCAATGATGAGCACTTTTAAAGTTCTGCTATGTGGCGCGGTA
TTATCCCGTATTGACGCCGGGCAAGAGCAACTCGGTCGCCGCATACACTATTCTCAGAATGACTTGGTTG
AGTACTCACCAGTCACAGAAAAGCATCTTACGGATGGCATGACAGTAAGAGAATTATGCAGTGCTGCCAT
AACCATGAGTGATAACACTGCGGCCAACTTACTTCTGACAACGATCGGAGGACCGAAGGAGCTAACCGCT
TTTTTGCACAACATGGGGGATCATGTAACTCGCCTTGATCGTTGGGAACCGGAGCTGAATGAAGCCATAC
CAAACGACGAGCGTGACACCACGATGCCTGTAGCAATGGCAACAACGTTGCGCAAACTATTAACTGGCGA
ACTACTTACTCTAGCTTCCCGGCAACAATTAATAGACTGGATGGAGGCGGATAAAGTTGCAGGACCACTT
CTGCGCTCGGCCCTTCCGGCTGGCTGGTTTATTGCTGATAAATCTGGAGCCGGTGAGCGTGGGTCTCGCG
GTATCATTGCAGCACTGGGGCCAGATGGTAAGCCCTCCCGTATCGTAGTTATCTACACGACGGGGAGTCA
GGCAACTATGGATGAACGAAATAGACAGATCGCTGAGATAGGTGCCTCACTGATTAAGCATTGGTAACTG
TCAGACCAAGTTTACTCATATATACTTTAGATTGATTTAAAACTTCATTTTTAATTTAAAAGGATCTAGG
TGAAGATCCTTTTTGATAATCTCATGACCAAAATCCCTTAACGTGAGTTTTCGTTCCACTGAGCGTCAGA
CCCCGTAGAAAAGATCAAAGGATCTTCTTGAGATCCTTTTTTTCTGCGCGTAATCTGCTGCTTGCAAACA
AAAAAACCACCGCTACCAGCGGTGGTTTGTTTGCCGGATCAAGAGCTACCAACTCTTTTTCCGAAGGTAA
CTGGCTTCAGCAGAGCGCAGATACCAAATACTGTTCTTCTAGTGTAGCCGTAGTTAGGCCACCACTTCAA
GAACTCTGTAGCACCGCCTACATACCTCGCTCTGCTAATCCTGTTACCAGTGGCTGCTGCCAGTGGCGAT
AAGTCGTGTCTTACCGGGTTGGACTCAAGACGATAGTTACCGGATAAGGCGCAGCGGTCGGGCTGAACGG
GGGGTTCGTGCACACAGCCCAGCTTGGAGCGAACGACCTACACCGAACTGAGATACCTACAGCGTGAGCT
ATGAGAAAGCGCCACGCTTCCCGAAGGGAGAAAGGCGGACAGGTATCCGGTAAGCGGCAGGGTCGGAACA
GGAGAGCGCACGAGGGAGCTTCCAGGGGGAAACGCCTGGTATCTTTATAGTCCTGTCGGGTTTCGCCACC
TCTGACTTGAGCGTCGATTTTTGTGATGCTCGTCAGGGGGGCGGAGCCTATGGAAAAACGCCAGCAACGC
GGCCTTTTTACGGTTCCTGGCCTTTTGCTGGCCTTTTGCTCACATGTTCTTTCCTGCGTTATCCCCTGAT
TCTGTGGATAACCGTATTACCGCCTTTGAGTGAGCTGATACCGCTCGCCGCAGCCGAACGACCGAGCGCA
GCGAGTCAGTGAGCGAGGAAGCGGAAGAGCGCCTGATGCGGTATTTTCTCCTTACGCATCTGTGCGGTAT
TTCACACCGCATAGACCAGCCGCGTAACCTGGCAAAATCGGTTACGGTTGAGTAATAAATGGATGCCCTG
CGTAAGCGGGTGTGGGCGGACAATAAAGTCTTAAACTGAACAAAATAGATCTAAACTATGACAATAAAGT
CTTAAACTAGACAGAATAGTTGTAAACTGAAATCAGTCCAGTTATGCTGTGAAAAAGCATACTGGACTTT
TGTTATGGCTAAAGCAAACTCTTCATTTTCTGAAGTGCAAATTGCCCGTCGTATTAAAGAGGGGCGTGGC
CAAGGGCATGGTAAAGACTATATTCGCGGCGTTGTGACAATTTACCGAACAACTCCGCGGCCGGGAAGCC
GATCTCGGCTTGAACGAATTGTTAGGTGGCGGTACTTGGGTCGATATCAAAGTGCATCACTTCTTCCCGT
ATGCCCAACTTTGTATAGAGAGCCACTGCGGGATCGTCACCGTAATCTGCTTGCACGTAGATCACATAAG
CACCAAGCGCGTTGGCCTCATGCTTGAGGAGATTGATGAGCGCGGTGGCAATGCCCTGCCTCCGGTGCTC
GCCGGAGACTGCGAGATCATAGATATAGATCTCACTACGCGGCTGCTCAAACTTGGGCAGAACGTAAGCC
GCGAGAGCGCCAACAACCGCTTCTTGGTCGAAGGCAGCAAGCGCGATGAATGTCTTACTACGGAGCAAGT
TCCCGAGGTAATCGGAGTCCGGCTGATGTTGGGAGTAGGTGGCTACGTCTCCGAACTCACGACCGAAAAG
ATCAAGAGCAGCCCGCATGGATTTGACTTGGTCAGGGCCGAGCCTACATGTGCGAATGATGCCCATACTT
GAGCCACCTAACTTTGTTTTAGGGCGACTGCCCTGCTGCGTAACATCGTTGCTGCTCCATAACATCAAAC
ATCGACCCACGGCGTAACGCGCTTGCTGCTTGGATGCCCGAGGCATAGACTGTACAAAAAAACAGTCATA
ACAAGCCATGAAAACCGCCACTGCGCCGTTACCACCGCTGCGTTCGGTCAAGGTTCTGGACCAGTTGCGT
GAGCGCATACGCTACTTGCATTACAGTTTACGAACCGAACAGGCTTATGTCAACTGGGTTCGTGCCTTCA
TCCGTTTCCACGGTGTGCGTCACCCGGCAACCTTGGGCAGCAGCGAAGTCGAGGCATTTCTGTCCTGGCT
GGCGAACGAGCGCAAGGTTTCGGTCTCCACGCATCGTCAGGCATTGGCGGCCTTGCTGTTCTTCTACGGC
AAGGTGCTGTGCACGGATCTGCCCTGGCTTCAGGAGATCGGAAGACCTCGGCCGTCGCGGCGCTTGCCGG
TGGTGCTGACCCCGGATGAAGTGGTTCGCATCCTCGGTTTTCTGGAAGGCGAGCATCGTTTGTTCGCCCA
GGACTCTAGCTATAGTTCTAGTGGTTGGCTACGTATACTCCGGAATATTAATAGATCATGGAGATAATTA
AAATGATAACCATCTCGCAAATAAATAAGTATTTTACTGTTTTCGTAACAGTTTTGTAATAAAAAAACCT
ATAAATATTCCGGATTATTCATACCGTCCCACCATCGGGCGCGGATCCCGGTCCGAAGCGCGCGGAATTC
GCCACCATGCTGCTATCCGTGCCGCTGCTGCTCGGCCTCCTCGGCCTGGCCGTCGCCGAGCCTGCCGTCT
ACTTCAAGGAGCAGTTTCTGGACGGAGACGGGTGGACTTCCCGCTGGATCGAATCCAAACACAAGTCAGA
TTTTGGCAAATTCGTTCTCAGTTCCGGCAAGTTCTACGGTGACGAGGAGAAAGATAAAGGTTTGCAGACA
AGCCAGGATGCACGCTTTTATGCTCTGTCGGCCAGTTTCGAGCCTTTCAGCAACAAAGGCCAGACGCTGG
TGGTGCAGTTCACGGTGAAACATGAGCAGAACATCGACTGTGGGGGCGGCTATGTGAAGCTGTTTCCTAA
TAGTTTGGACCAGACAGACATGCACGGAGACTCAGAATACAACATCATGTTTGGTCCCGACATCTGTGGC
CCTGGCACCAAGAAGGTTCATGTCATCTTCAACTACAAGGGCAAGAACGTGCTGATCAACAAGGACATCC
GTTGCAAGGATGATGAGTTTACACACCTGTACACACTGATTGTGCGGCCAGACAACACCTATGAGGTGAA
GATTGACAACAGCCAGGTGGAGTCCGGCTCCTTGGAAGACGATTGGGACTTCCTGCCACCCAAGAAGATA
AAGGATCCTGATGCTTCAAAACCGGAAGACTGGGATGAGCGGGCCAAGATCGATGATCCCACAGACTCCA
AGCCTGAGGACTGGGACAAGCCCGAGCATATCCCTGACCCTGATGCTAAGAAGCCCGAGGACTGGGATGA
AGAGATGGACGGAGAGTGGGAACCCCCAGTGATTCAGAACCCTGAGTACAAGGGTGAGTGGAAGCCCCGG
CAGATCGACAACCCAGATTACAAGGGCACTTGGATCCACCCAGAAATTGACAACCCCGAGTATTCTCCCG
ATCCCAGTATCTATGCCTATGATAACTTTGGCGTGCTGGGCCTGGACCTCTGGCAGGTCAAGTCTGGCAC
CATCTTTGACAACTTCCTCATCACCAACGATGAGGCATACGCTGAGGAGTTTGGCAACGAGACGTGGGGC
GTAACAAAGGCAGCAGAGAAACAAATGAAGGACAAACAGGACGAGGAGCAGAGGCTTAAGGAGGAGGAAG
AAGACAAGAAACGCAAAGAGGAGGAGGAGGCAGAGGACAATTGTCGGAGGATGATGAGGACAAAGATGAG
GATGAGGAGGATGAGGAGGACAAGGAGGAAGATGAGGAGGAAGATGTCCCCGGCCAGGCCAAGGACGAGC
TGTAGAGAGGCCTGCCTCCAGGGCTGGACTGAGGCCCATCACCATCACCATCACTGAGAATTCAAAGGCC
TACGTCGACGAGCTCACTAGTCGCGGCCGCTTTCGAATCTAGAGCCTGCAGTCTCGAGGCATGCGGTACC
AAGCTTGTCGAGAAGTACTAGAGGATCATAATCAGCCATACCACATTTGTAGAGGTTTTACTTGCTTTAA
AAAACCTCCCACACCTCCCCCTGAACCTGAAACATAAAATGAATGCAATTGTTGTTGTTAACTTGTTTAT
TGCAGCTTATAATGGTTACAAATAAAGCAATAGCATCACAAATTTCACAAATAAAGCATTTTTTTCACTG
CATTCTAGTTGTGGTTTGTCCAAACTCATCAATGTATCTTATCATGTCTGGATCTGATCACTGCTTGAGC
CTAGGAGATCCGAACCAGATAAGTGAAATCTAGTTCCAAACTATTTTGTCATTTTTAATTTTCGTATTAG
CTTACGACGCTACACCCAGTTCCCATCTATTTTGTCACTCTTCCCTAAATAATCCTTAAAAACTCCATTT
CCACCCCTCCCAGTTCCCAACTATTTTGTCCGCCCACAGCGGGGCATTTTTCTTCCTGTTATGTTTTTAA
TCAAACATCCTGCCAACTCCATGTGACAAACCGTCATCTTCGGCTACTTTTTCTCTGTCACAGAATGAAA
ATTTTTCTGTCATCTCTTCGTTATTAATGTTTGTAATTGACTGAATATCAACGCTTATTTGCAGCCTGAA
TGGCGAATGG
